LOCUS       Exported 6236 bp ds-DNA circular SYN 12-MAY-2021
DEFINITION  Expression of SNAP-tagged Histone H2B in mammalian cells.
ACCESSION   .
VERSION     .
KEYWORDS    pSNAPf-H2B Control Plasmid
SOURCE      synthetic DNA construct
  ORGANISM  synthetic DNA construct
REFERENCE   1 (bases 1 to 6236)
  AUTHORS   Ana Egana
  TITLE     Egana Lab NEB plasmids
  JOURNAL   Unpublished
REFERENCE   2 (bases 1 to 6236)
  AUTHORS   .
  TITLE     Direct Submission
  JOURNAL   Exported May 12, 2021 from SnapGene Server 1.1.58
            http://www.snapgene.com
FEATURES             Location/Qualifiers
     source          1..6236
                     /organism="synthetic DNA construct"
                     /mol_type="other DNA"
     primer_bind     complement(157..174)
                     /label=IRES reverse
                     /note="IRES internal ribosome entry site, reverse primer.
                     Also called pCDH-rev"
     primer_bind     384..403
                     /label=IRES-F
                     /note="IRES internal ribosome entry site, forward primer"
     CDS             599..1402
                     /codon_start=1
                     /gene="aph(3')-II (or nptII)"
                     /product="aminoglycoside phosphotransferase from Tn5"
                     /label=NeoR/KanR
                     /note="confers resistance to neomycin, kanamycin, and G418
                     (Geneticin(R))"
                     /translation="MGSAIEQDGLHAGSPAAWVERLFGYDWAQQTIGCSDAAVFRLSAQ
                     GRPVLFVKTDLSGALNELQDEAARLSWLATTGVPCAAVLDVVTEAGRDWLLLGEVPGQD
                     LLSSHLAPAEKVSIMADAMRRLHTLDPATCPFDHQAKHRIERARTRMEAGLVDQDDLDE
                     EHQGLAPAELFARLKARMPDGDDLVVTHGDACLPNIMVENGRFSGFIDCGRLGVADRYQ
                     DIALATRDIAEELGGEWADRFLVLYGIAAPDSQRIAFYRLLDEFF"
     primer_bind     complement(662..681)
                     /label=Neo-R
                     /note="Neomycin resistance gene, reverse primer"
     primer_bind     1272..1291
                     /label=Neo-F
                     /note="Neomycin resistance gene, forward primer"
     polyA_signal    1532..1653
                     /label=SV40 poly(A) signal
                     /note="SV40 polyadenylation signal"
     primer_bind     complement(1569..1588)
                     /label=SV40pA-R
                     /note="SV40 polyA, reverse primer"
     primer_bind     complement(1755..1771)
                     /label=M13 rev
                     /note="common sequencing primer, one of multiple similar
                     variants"
     primer_bind     complement(1755..1771)
                     /label=M13 Reverse
                     /note="In lacZ gene. Also called M13-rev"
     primer_bind     complement(1768..1790)
                     /label=M13/pUC Reverse
                     /note="In lacZ gene"
     protein_bind    1779..1795
                     /label=lac operator
                     /bound_moiety="lac repressor encoded by lacI"
                     /note="The lac repressor binds to the lac operator to
                     inhibit transcription in E. coli. This inhibition can be
                     relieved by adding lactose or
                     isopropyl-beta-D-thiogalactopyranoside (IPTG)."
     promoter        complement(1803..1833)
                     /label=lac promoter
                     /note="promoter for the E. coli lac operon"
     protein_bind    1848..1869
                     /label=CAP binding site
                     /bound_moiety="E. coli catabolite activator protein"
                     /note="CAP binding activates transcription in the presence
                     of cAMP."
     primer_bind     complement(1986..2003)
                     /label=L4440
                     /note="L4440 vector, forward primer"
     rep_origin      complement(2157..2745)
                     /direction=LEFT
                     /label=ori
                     /note="high-copy-number ColE1/pMB1/pBR322/pUC origin of
                     replication"
     primer_bind     complement(2237..2256)
                     /label=pBR322ori-F
                     /note="pBR322 origin, forward primer"
     CDS             complement(2916..3776)
                     /codon_start=1
                     /gene="bla"
                     /product="beta-lactamase"
                     /label=AmpR
                     /note="confers resistance to ampicillin, carbenicillin, and
                     related antibiotics"
                     /translation="MSIQHFRVALIPFFAAFCLPVFAHPETLVKVKDAEDQLGARVGYI
                     ELDLNSGKILESFRPEERFPMMSTFKVLLCGAVLSRIDAGQEQLGRRIHYSQNDLVEYS
                     PVTEKHLTDGMTVRELCSAAITMSDNTAANLLLTTIGGPKELTAFLHNMGDHVTRLDRW
                     EPELNEAIPNDERDTTMPVAMATTLRKLLTGELLTLASRQQLIDWMEADKVAGPLLRSA
                     LPAGWFIADKSGAGERGSRGIIAALGPDGKPSRIVVIYTTGSQATMDERNRQIAEIGAS
                     LIKHW"
     primer_bind     3539..3558
                     /label=Amp-R
                     /note="Ampicillin resistance gene, reverse primer"
     promoter        complement(3777..3881)
                     /gene="bla"
                     /label=AmpR promoter
     primer_bind     complement(3956..3975)
                     /label=pRS-marker
                     /note="pRS vectors, use to sequence yeast selectable
                     marker"
     enhancer        4147..4526
                     /label=CMV enhancer
                     /note="human cytomegalovirus immediate early enhancer"
     promoter        4527..4730
                     /label=CMV promoter
                     /note="human cytomegalovirus (CMV) immediate early
                     promoter"
     primer_bind     4681..4701
                     /label=CMV-F
                     /note="Human CMV immediate early promoter, forward primer"
     primer_bind     4775..4794
                     /label=T7
                     /note="T7 promoter, forward primer"
     promoter        4775..4793
                     /label=T7 promoter
                     /note="promoter for bacteriophage T7 RNA polymerase"
     CDS             4836..5213
                     /codon_start=1
                     /gene="HIST1H2BJ"
                     /product="human histone H2B"
                     /label=H2B
                     /translation="MPEPAKSAPAPKKGSKKAVTKAQKKGGKKRKRSRKESYSIYVYKV
                     LKQVHPDTGISSKAMGIMNSFVNDIFERIAGEASRLAHYNKRSTITSREIQTAVRLLLP
                     GELAKHAVSEGTKAITKYTSAK"
     CDS             5268..5813
                     /codon_start=1
                     /product="human O6-alkylguanine-DNA-alkyltransferase
                     variant that forms covalent bonds with benzylguanine
                     derivatives"
                     /label=SNAP-tag(R)
                     /note="fast-reacting variant, optimized for mammalian
                     expression"
                     /translation="MDKDCEMKRTTLDSPLGKLELSGCEQGLHRIIFLGKGTSAADAVE
                     VPAPAAVLGGPEPLMQATAWLNAYFHQPEAIEEFPVPALHHPVFQQESFTRQVLWKLLK
                     VVKFGEVISYSHLAALAGNPAATAAVKTALSGNPVPILIPCHRVVQGDLDVGGYEGGLA
                     VKEWLLAHEGHRLGKPGLG"
     intron          5924..6153
                     /label=chimeric intron
                     /note="chimera between introns from adenovirus and
                     immunoglobulin heavy chain genes"
     primer_bind     6136..6155
                     /label=pMT2-F
                     /note="Synthetic intron, forward primer"
     misc_feature    6226..563
                     /label=IRES
                     /note="internal ribosome entry site (IRES) of the
                     encephalomyocarditis virus (EMCV)"
ORIGIN
        1 cccccccccc taacgttact ggccgaagcc gcttggaata aggccggtgt gcgtttgtct
       61 atatgttatt ttccaccata ttgccgtctt ttggcaatgt gagggcccgg aaacctggcc
      121 ctgtcttctt gacgagcatt cctaggggtc tttcccctct cgccaaagga atgcaaggtc
      181 tgttgaatgt cgtgaaggaa gcagttcctc tggaagcttc ttgaagacaa acaacgtctg
      241 tagcgaccct ttgcaggcag cggaaccccc cacctggcga caggtgcctc tgcggccaaa
      301 agccacgtgt ataagataca cctgcaaagg cggcacaacc ccagtgccac gttgtgagtt
      361 ggatagttgt ggaaagagtc aaatggctct cctcaagcgt attcaacaag gggctgaagg
      421 atgcccagaa ggtaccccat tgtatgggat ctgatctggg gcctcggtgc acatgcttta
      481 catgtgttta gtcgaggtta aaaaaacgtc taggcccccc gaaccacggg gacgtggttt
      541 tcctttgaaa aacacgatga taagcttgcc acaacccggg ataattcctg cagccaatat
      601 gggatcggcc attgaacaag atggattgca cgcaggttct ccggccgctt gggtggagag
      661 gctattcggc tatgactggg cacaacagac aatcggctgc tctgatgccg ccgtgttccg
      721 gctgtcagcg caggggcgcc cggttctttt tgtcaagacc gacctgtccg gtgccctgaa
      781 tgaactgcag gacgaggcag cgcggctatc gtggctggcc acgacgggcg ttccttgcgc
      841 agctgtgctc gacgttgtca ctgaagcggg aagggactgg ctgctattgg gcgaagtgcc
      901 ggggcaggat ctcctgtcat ctcaccttgc tcctgccgag aaagtatcca tcatggctga
      961 tgcaatgcgg cggctgcata cgcttgatcc ggctacctgc ccattcgacc accaagcgaa
     1021 acatcgcatc gagcgagcac gtactcggat ggaagccggt cttgtcgatc aggatgatct
     1081 ggacgaagag catcaggggc tcgcgccagc cgaactgttc gccaggctca aggcgcgcat
     1141 gcccgacggc gatgatctcg tcgtgaccca tggcgatgcc tgcttgccga atatcatggt
     1201 ggaaaatggc cgcttttctg gattcatcga ctgtggccgg ctgggtgtgg cggaccgcta
     1261 tcaggacata gcgttggcta cccgtgatat tgctgaagag cttggcggcg aatgggctga
     1321 ccgcttcctc gtgctttacg gtatcgccgc tcccgattcg cagcgcatcg ccttctatcg
     1381 ccttcttgac gagttcttct gaggggatca attctctaga taactgatca taatcagcca
     1441 taccacattt gtagaggttt tacttgcttt aaaaaacctc ccacacctcc ccctgaacct
     1501 gaaacataaa atgaatgcaa ttgttgttgt taacttgttt attgcagctt ataatggtta
     1561 caaataaagc aatagcatca caaatttcac aaataaagca tttttttcac tgcattctag
     1621 ttgtggtttg tccaaactca tcaatgtatc ttaacgcgtc gagtgcattc tagttgtggt
     1681 ttgtccaaac tcatcaatgt atcttatcat gtctgtatac cgtcgacctc tagctagagc
     1741 ttggcgtaat catggtcata gctgtttcct gtgtgaaatt gttatccgct cacaattcca
     1801 cacaacatac gagccggaag cataaagtgt aaagcctggg gtgcctaatg agtgagctaa
     1861 ctcacattaa ttgcgttgcg ctcactgccc gctttccagt cgggaaacct gtcgtgccag
     1921 ctgcattaat gaatcggcca acgcgcgggg agaggcggtt tgcgtattgg gcgctcttcc
     1981 gcttcctcgc tcactgactc gctgcgctcg gtcgttcggc tgcggcgagc ggtatcagct
     2041 cactcaaagg cggtaatacg gttatccaca gaatcagggg ataacgcagg aaagaacatg
     2101 tgagcaaaag gccagcaaaa ggccaggaac cgtaaaaagg ccgcgttgct ggcgtttttc
     2161 cataggctcc gcccccctga cgagcatcac aaaaatcgac gctcaagtca gaggtggcga
     2221 aacccgacag gactataaag ataccaggcg tttccccctg gaagctccct cgtgcgctct
     2281 cctgttccga ccctgccgct taccggatac ctgtccgcct ttctcccttc gggaagcgtg
     2341 gcgctttctc atagctcacg ctgtaggtat ctcagttcgg tgtaggtcgt tcgctccaag
     2401 ctgggctgtg tgcacgaacc ccccgttcag cccgaccgct gcgccttatc cggtaactat
     2461 cgtcttgagt ccaacccggt aagacacgac ttatcgccac tggcagcagc cactggtaac
     2521 aggattagca gagcgaggta tgtaggcggt gctacagagt tcttgaagtg gtggcctaac
     2581 tacggctaca ctagaagaac agtatttggt atctgcgctc tgctgaagcc agttaccttc
     2641 ggaaaaagag ttggtagctc ttgatccggc aaacaaacca ccgctggtag cggtggtttt
     2701 tttgtttgca agcagcagat tacgcgcaga aaaaaaggat ctcaagaaga tcctttgatc
     2761 ttttctacgg ggtctgacgc tcagtggaac gaaaactcac gttaagggat tttggtcatg
     2821 agattatcaa aaaggatctt cacctagatc cttttaaatt aaaaatgaag ttttaaatca
     2881 atctaaagta tatatgagta aacttggtct gacagttacc aatgcttaat cagtgaggca
     2941 cctatctcag cgatctgtct atttcgttca tccatagttg cctgactccc cgtcgtgtag
     3001 ataactacga tacgggaggg cttaccatct ggccccagtg ctgcaatgat accgcgagac
     3061 ccacgctcac cggctccaga tttatcagca ataaaccagc cagccggaag ggccgagcgc
     3121 agaagtggtc ctgcaacttt atccgcctcc atccagtcta ttaattgttg ccgggaagct
     3181 agagtaagta gttcgccagt taatagtttg cgcaacgttg ttgccattgc tacaggcatc
     3241 gtggtgtcac gctcgtcgtt tggtatggct tcattcagct ccggttccca acgatcaagg
     3301 cgagttacat gatcccccat gttgtgcaaa aaagcggtta gctccttcgg tcctccgatc
     3361 gttgtcagaa gtaagttggc cgcagtgtta tcactcatgg ttatggcagc actgcataat
     3421 tctcttactg tcatgccatc cgtaagatgc ttttctgtga ctggtgagta ctcaaccaag
     3481 tcattctgag aatagtgtat gcggcgaccg agttgctctt gcccggcgtc aatacgggat
     3541 aataccgcgc cacatagcag aactttaaaa gtgctcatca ttggaaaacg ttcttcgggg
     3601 cgaaaactct caaggatctt accgctgttg agatccagtt cgatgtaacc cactcgtgca
     3661 cccaactgat cttcagcatc ttttactttc accagcgttt ctgggtgagc aaaaacagga
     3721 aggcaaaatg ccgcaaaaaa gggaataagg gcgacacgga aatgttgaat actcatactc
     3781 ttcctttttc aatattattg aagcatttat cagggttatt gtctcatgag cggatacata
     3841 tttgaatgta tttagaaaaa taaacaaata ggggttccgc gcacatttcc ccgaaaagtg
     3901 ccacctgacg tcgacggatc gggagatctc ccgatcccct atggtgcact ctcagtacaa
     3961 tctgctctga tgccgcatag ttaagccagt atctgctccc tgcttgtgtg ttggaggtcg
     4021 ctgagtagtg cgcgagcaaa atttaagcta caacaaggca aggcttgacc gacaattgca
     4081 tgaagaatct gcttagggtt aggcgttttg cgctgcttcg cgatgtacgg gccagatata
     4141 cgcgttgaca ttgattattg actagttatt aatagtaatc aattacgggg tcattagttc
     4201 atagcccata tatggagttc cgcgttacat aacttacggt aaatggcccg cctggctgac
     4261 cgcccaacga cccccgccca ttgacgtcaa taatgacgta tgttcccata gtaacgccaa
     4321 tagggacttt ccattgacgt caatgggtgg agtatttacg gtaaactgcc cacttggcag
     4381 tacatcaagt gtatcatatg ccaagtacgc cccctattga cgtcaatgac ggtaaatggc
     4441 ccgcctggca ttatgcccag tacatgacct tatgggactt tcctacttgg cagtacatct
     4501 acgtattagt catcgctatt accatggtga tgcggttttg gcagtacatc aatgggcgtg
     4561 gatagcggtt tgactcacgg ggatttccaa gtctccaccc cattgacgtc aatgggagtt
     4621 tgttttggca ccaaaatcaa cgggactttc caaaatgtcg taacaactcc gccccattga
     4681 cgcaaatggg cggtaggcgt gtacggtggg aggtctatat aagcagagct ctctggctaa
     4741 ctagagaacc cactgcttac tggcttatcg aaattaatac gactcactat agggagaccc
     4801 aagcttggta ccgagctcgg atcgatatcg aattgatgcc agagccagcg aagtctgctc
     4861 ccgccccgaa aaagggctcc aagaaggcgg tgactaaggc gcagaagaaa ggcggcaaga
     4921 agcgcaagcg cagccgcaag gagagctatt ccatctatgt gtacaaggtt ctgaagcagg
     4981 tccaccctga caccggcatt tcgtccaagg ccatgggcat catgaattcg tttgtgaacg
     5041 acattttcga gcgcatcgca ggtgaggctt cccgcctggc gcattacaac aagcgctcga
     5101 ccatcacctc cagggagatc cagacggccg tgcgcctgct gctgcctggg gagttggcca
     5161 agcacgccgt gtccgagggt actaaggcca tcaccaagta caccagcgct aaggctagcg
     5221 atatcggcgc gccagcattt aaatctgtac agaccggtga attcaccatg gacaaagact
     5281 gcgaaatgaa gcgcaccacc ctggatagcc ctctgggcaa gctggaactg tctgggtgcg
     5341 aacagggcct gcaccgtatc atcttcctgg gcaaaggaac atctgccgcc gacgccgtgg
     5401 aagtgcctgc cccagccgcc gtgctgggcg gaccagagcc actgatgcag gccaccgcct
     5461 ggctcaacgc ctactttcac cagcctgagg ccatcgagga gttccctgtg ccagccctgc
     5521 accacccagt gttccagcag gagagcttta cccgccaggt gctgtggaaa ctgctgaaag
     5581 tggtgaagtt cggagaggtc atcagctaca gccacctggc cgccctggcc ggcaatcccg
     5641 ccgccaccgc cgccgtgaaa accgccctga gcggaaatcc cgtgcccatt ctgatcccct
     5701 gccaccgggt ggtgcagggc gacctggacg tggggggcta cgagggcggg ctcgccgtga
     5761 aagagtggct gctggcccac gagggccaca gactgggcaa gcctgggctg ggtcctgcag
     5821 gcggatccgc gtttaaactc gaggttaatt aatgagcggc cgcatagata actgatccag
     5881 tgtgctggaa ttaattcgct gtctgcgagg gccagctgtt ggggtgagta ctccctctca
     5941 aaagcgggca tgacttctgc gctaagattg tcagtttcca aaaacgagga ggatttgata
     6001 ttcacctggc ccgcggtgat gcctttgagg gtggccgcgt ccatctggtc agaaaagaca
     6061 atctttttgt tgtcaagctt gaggtgtggc aggcttgaga tctggccata cacttgagtg
     6121 acaatgacat ccactttgcc tttctctcca caggtgtcca ctcccaggtc caactgcagg
     6181 tcgagcatgc atctagggcg gccaattccg cccctctccc ccccccccct ctccct
//
